>Addgene plasmid #142485 | TFORF0213 | addgene full sequence | sequence record 352992 | Addgene NGS Result
GGCTCCGGTGCCCGTCAGTGGGCAGAGCGCACATCGCCCACAGTCCCCGAGAAGTTGGGGGGAGGGGTCG
GCAATTGAACCGGTGCCTAGAGAAGGTGGCGCGGGGTAAACTGGGAAAGTGATGTCGTGTACTGGCTCCG
CCTTTTTCCCGAGGGTGGGGGAGAACCGTATATAAGTGCAGTAGTCGCCGTGAACGTTCTTTTTCGCAAC
GGGTTTGCCGCCAGAACACAGGTAAGTGCCGTGTGTGGTTCCCGCGGGCCTGGCCTCTTTACGGGTTATG
GCCCTTGCGTGCCTTGAATTACTTCCACCTGGCTGCAGTACGTGATTCTTGATCCCGAGCTTCGGGTTGG
AAGTGGGTGGGAGAGTTCGAGGCCTTGCGCTTAAGGAGCCCCTTCGCCTCGTGCTTGAGTTGAGGCCTGG
CCTGGGCGCTGGGGCCGCCGCGTGCGAATCTGGTGGCACCTTCGCGCCTGTCTCGCTGCTTTCGATAAGT
CTCTAGCCATTTAAAATTTTTGATGACCTGCTGCGACGCTTTTTTTCTGGCAAGATAGTCTTGTAAATGC
GGGCCAAGATCTGCACACTGGTATTTCGGTTTTTGGGGCCGCGGGCGGCGACGGGGCCCGTGCGTCCCAG
CGCACATGTTCGGCGAGGCGGGGCCTGCGAGCGCGGCCACCGAGAATCGGACGGGGGTAGTCTCAAGCTG
GCCGGCCTGCTCTGGTGCCTGGCCTCGCGCCGCCGTGTATCGCCCCGCCCTGGGCGGCAAGGCTGGCCCG
GTCGGCACCAGTTGCGTGAGCGGAAAGATGGCCGCTTCCCGGCCCTGCTGCAGGGAGCTCAAAATGGAGG
ACGCGGCGCTCGGGAGAGCGGGCGGGTGAGTCACCCACACAAAGGAAAAGGGCCTTTCCGTCCTCAGCCG
TCGCTTCATGTGACTCCACGGAGTACCGGGCGCCGTCCAGGCACCTCGATTAGTTCTCGAGCTTTTGGAG
TACGTCGTCTTTAGGTTGGGGGGAGGGGTTTTATGCGATGGAGTTTCCCCACACTGAGTGGGTGGAGACT
GAAGTTAGGCCAGCTTGGCACTTGATGTAATTCTCCTTGGAATTTGCCCTTTTTGAGTTTGGATCTTGGT
TCATTCTCAAGCCTCAGACAGTGGTTCAAAGTTTTTTTCTTCCATTTCAGGTGTCGTGAGGCTAGCACCG
CCACCATGATGACACCTCAAGTTATCACTCCCCAGCAAATGCAGCAGATCCTCCAGCAACAAGTGCTGAG
CCCTCAGCAGCTCCAGGTTCTCCTCCAGCAGCAGCAGGCCCTCATGCTTCAACAGCAGCAGCTTCAAGAG
TTTTATAAAAAACAACAGGAACAGTTGCAGCTTCAACTTTTACAACAACAACATGCTGGAAAACAGCCTA
AAGAGCAACAGCAGGTGGCTACCCAGCAGTTGGCTTTTCAGCAGCAGCTTTTACAGATGCAGCAGTTACA
GCAGCAGCACCTCCTGTCTTTGCAGCGCCAAGGCCTTCTGACAATTCAGCCCGGGCAGCCTGCCCTTCCC
CTTCAACCTCTTGCTCAAGGCATGATTCCAACAGAACTGCAGCAGCTCTGGAAAGAAGTGACAAGTGCTC
ATACTGCAGAAGAAACCACAGGCAACAATCACAGCAGTTTGGATCTGACCACGACATGTGTCTCCTCCTC
TGCACCTTCCAAGACCTCCTTAATAATGAACCCACATGCCTCTACCAATGGACAGCTCTCAGTCCACACT
CCCAAAAGGGAAAGTTTGTCCCATGAGGAGCACCCCCATAGCCATCCTCTCTATGGACATGGTGTATGCA
AGTGGCCAGGCTGTGAAGCAGTGTGCGAAGATTTCCAATCATTTCTAAAACATCTCAACAGTGAGCATGC
GCTGGACGATAGAAGTACAGCCCAATGTAGAGTACAAATGCAGGTTGTACAGCAGTTAGAGCTACAGCTT
GCAAAAGACAAAGAACGCCTGCAAGCCATGATGACCCACCTGCATGTGAAGTCTACAGAACCCAAAGCCG
CCCCTCAGCCCTTGAATCTGGTATCAAGTGTCACTCTCTCCAAGTCCGCATCGGAGGCTTCTCCACAGAG
CTTACCTCATACTCCAACGACCCCAACCGCCCCCCTGACTCCCGTCACCCAAGGCCCCTCTGTCATCACA
ACCACCAGCATGCACACGGTGGGACCCATCCGCAGGCGGTACTCAGACAAATACAACGTGCCCATTTCGT
CAGCAGATATTGCGCAGAACCAAGAATTTTATAAGAACGCAGAAGTTAGACCACCATTTACATATGCATC
TTTAATTAGGCAGGCCATTCTCGAATCTCCAGAAAAGCAGCTAACACTAAATGAGATCTATAACTGGTTC
ACACGAATGTTTGCTTACTTCCGACGCAACGCGGCCACGTGGAAGAATGCAGTGCGTCATAATCTTAGTC
TTCACAAGTGTTTTGTGCGAGTAGAAAACGTTAAAGGGGCAGTATGGACAGTGGATGAAGTAGAATTCCA
AAAACGAAGGCCACAAAAGATCAGTGGTAACCCTTCCCTTATTAAAAACATGCAGAGCAGCCACGCCTAC
TGCACACCTCTCAATGCAGCTTTACAGGCTTCAATGGCTGAGAATAGTATACCTCTATACACTACCGCTT
CCATGGGAAATCCCACTCTGGGCAACTTAGCCAGCGCAATACGGGAAGAGCTGAACGGGGCAATGGAGCA
TACCAACAGCAACGAGAGTGACAGCAGTCCAGGCAGATCTCCTATGCAAGCCGTGCATCCTGTACACGTC
AAAGAAGAGCCCCTCGATCCAGAGGAAGCTGAAGGGCCCCTGTCCTTAGTGACAACAGCCAACCACAGTC
CAGATTTTGACCATGACAGAGATTACGAAGATGAACCAGTAAACGAGGACATGGAGTAGTAATGAACTAG
TCCGTAACTTGAAAGTATTTCGATTTCTTGGCTTTATATATCTTGTGGAAAGGACGATTGGTCCTATCTT
ATGACGTTACGACGCGTTAAGTCGACAATCAACCTCTGGATTACAAAATTTGTGAAAGATTGACTGGTAT
TCTTAACTATGTTGCTCCTTTTACGCTATGTGGATACGCTGCTTTAATGCCTTTGTATCATGCTATTGCT
TCCCGTATGGCTTTCATTTTCTCCTCCTTGTATAAATCCTGGTTGCTGTCTCTTTATGAGGAGTTGTGGC
CCGTTGTCAGGCAACGTGGCGTGGTGTGCACTGTGTTTGCTGACGCAACCCCCACTGGTTGGGGCATTGC
CACCACCTGTCAGCTCCTTTCCGGGACTTTCGCTTTCCCCCTCCCTATTGCCACGGCGGAACTCATCGCC
GCCTGCCTTGCCCGCTGCTGGACAGGGGCTCGGCTGTTGGGCACTGACAATTCCGTGGTGTTGTCGGGGA
AATCATCGTCCTTTCCTTGGCTGCTCGCCTGTGTTGCCACCTGGATTCTGCGCGGGACGTCCTTCTGCTA
CGTCCCTTCGGCCCTCAATCCAGCGGACCTTCCTTCCCGCGGCCTGCTGCCGGCTCTGCGGCCTCTTCCG
CGTCTTCGCCTTCGCCCTCAGACGAGTCGGATCTCCCTTTGGGCCGCCTCCCCGCGTCGACTTTAAGACC
AATGACTTACAAGGCAGCTGTAGATCTTAGCCACTTTTTAAAAGAAAAGGGGGGACTGGAAGGGCTAATT
CACTCCCAACGAAGACAAGATCTGCTTTTTGCTTGTACTGGGTCTCTCTGGTTAGACCAGATCTGAGCCT
GGGAGCTCTCTGGCTAACTAGGGAACCCACTGCTTAAGCCTCAATAAAGCTTGCCTTGAGTGCTTCAAGT
AGTGTGTGCCCGTCTGTTGTGTGACTCTGGTAACTAGAGATCCCTCAGACCCTTTTAGTCAGTGTGGAAA
ATCTCTAGCAGTACGTATAGTAGTTCATGTCATCTTATTATTCAGTATTTATAACTTGCAAAGAAATGAA
TATCAGAGAGTGAGAGGAACTTGTTTATTGCAGCTTATAATGGTTACAAATAAAGCAATAGCATCACAAA
TTTCACAAATAAAGCATTTTTTTCACTGCATTCTAGTTGTGGTTTGTCCAAACTCATCAATGTATCTTAT
CATGTCTGGCTCTAGCTATCCCGCCCCTAACTCCGCCCATCCCGCCCCTAACTCCGCCCAGTTCCGCCCA
TTCTCCGCCCCATGGCTGACTAATTTTTTTTATTTATGCAGAGGCCGAGGCCGCCTCGGCCTCTGAGCTA
TTCCAGAAGTAGTGAGGAGGCTTTTTTGGAGGCCTAGGGACGTACCCAATTCGCCCTATAGTGAGTCGTA
TTACGCGCGCTCACTGGCCGTCGTTTTACAACGTCGTGACTGGGAAAACCCTGGCGTTACCCAACTTAAT
CGCCTTGCAGCACATCCCCCTTTCGCCAGCTGGCGTAATAGCGAAGAGGCCCGCACCGATCGCCCTTCCC
AACAGTTGCGCAGCCTGAATGGCGAATGGG
[124 nt withheld, positions 4511-4634]
C
[91 nt withheld, positions 4636-4726]
A
[49 nt withheld, positions 4728-4776]
CCTTTGACGTTGGAGTCCACGTTCTTT
[37 nt withheld, positions 4804-4840]
ACCCTATCTCGGTCTATTCTTTTGATTTATAAGGGATTTTGCCGATTTCGGCCTATTGGTTAAAAAATGA
GCTGATTTAACAAAAATTTAACGCGAATTTTAACAAAATATTAACGCTTACAATTTAGGTGGCACTTTTC
GGGGAAATGTGCGCGGAACCCCTATTTGTTTATTTTTCTAAATACATTCAAATATGTATCCGCTCATGAG
ACAATAACCCTGATAAATGCTTCAATAATATTGAAAAAGGAAGAGTATGAGTATTCAACATTTCCGTGTC
GCCCTTATTCCCTTTTTTGCGGCATTTTGCCTTCCTGTTTTTGCTCACCCAGAAACGCTGGTGAAAGTAA
AAGATGCTGAAGATCAGTTGGGTGCACGAGTGGGTTACATCGAACTGGATCTCAACAGCGGTAAGATCCT
TGAGAGTTTTCGCCCCGAAGAACGTTTTCCAATGATGAGCACTTTTAAAGTTCTGCTATGTGGCGCGGTA
TTATCCCGTATTGACGCCGGGCAAGAGCAACTCGGTCGCCGCATACACTATTCTCAGAATGACTTGGTTG
AGTACTCACCAGTCACAGAAAAGCATCTTACGGATGGCATGACAGTAAGAGAATTATGCAGTGCTGCCAT
AACCATGAGTGATAACACTGCGGCCAACTTACTTCTGACAACGATCGGAGGACCGAAGGAGCTAACCGCT
TTTTTGCACAACATGGGGGATCATGTAACTCGCCTTGATCGTTGGGAACCGGAGCTGAATGAAGCCATAC
CAAACGACGAGCGTGACACCACGATGCCTGTAGCAATGGCAACAACGTTGCGCAAACTATTAACTGGCGA
ACTACTTACTCTAGCTTCCCGGCAACAATTAATAGACTGGATGGAGGCGGATAAAGTTGCAGGACCACTT
CTGCGCTCGGCCCTTCCGGCTGGCTGGTTTATTGCTGATAAATCTGGAGCCGGTGAGCGTGGGTCTCGCG
GTATCATTGCAGCACTGGGGCCAGATGGTAAGCCCTCCCGTATCGTAGTTATCTACACGACGGGGAGTCA
GGCAACTATGGATGAACGAAATAGACAGATCGCTGAGATAGGTGCCTCACTGATTAAGCATTGGTAACTG
TCAGACCAAGTTTACTCATATATACTTTAGATTGATTTAAAACTTCATTTTTAATTTAAAAGGATCTAGG
TGAAGATCCTTTTTGATAATCTCATGACCAAAATCCCTTAACGTGAGTTTTCGTTCCACTGAGCGTCAGA
CCCCGTAGAAAAGATCAAAGGATCTTCTTGAGATCCTTTTTTTCTGCGCGTAATCTGCTGCTTGCAAACA
AAAAAACCACCGCTACCAGCGGTGGTTTGTTTGCCGGATCAAGAGCTACCAACTCTTTTTCCGAAGGTAA
CTGGCTTCAGCAGAGCGCAGATACCAAATACTGTTCTTCTAGTGTAGCCGTAGTTAGGCCACCACTTCAA
GAACTCTGTAGCACCGCCTACATACCTCGCTCTGCTAATCCTGTTACCAGTGGCTGCTGCCAGTGGCGAT
AAGTCGTGTCTTACCGGGTTGGACTCAAGACGATAGTTACCGGATAAGGCGCAGCGGTCGGGCTGAACGG
GGGGTTCGTGCACACAGCCCAGCTTGGAGCGAACGACCTACACCGAACTGAGATACCTACAGCGTGAGCT
ATGAGAAAGCGCCACGCTTCCCGAAGGGAGAAAGGCGGACAGGTATCCGGTAAGCGGCAGGGTCGGAACA
GGAGAGCGCACGAGGGAGCTTCCAGGGGGAAACGCCTGGTATCTTTATAGTCCTGTCGGGTTTCGCCACC
TCTGACTTGAGCGTCGATTTTTGTGATGCTCGTCAGGGGGGCGGAGCCTATGGAAAAACGCCAGCAACGC
GGCCTTTTTACGGTTCCTGGCCTTTTGCTGGCCTTTTGCTCACATGTTCTTTCCTGCGTTATCCCCTGAT
TCTGTGGATAACCGTATTACCGCCTTTGAGTGAGCTGATACCGCTCGCCGCAGCCGAACGACCGAGCGCA
GCGAGTCAGTGAGCGAGGAAGCGGAAGAGCGCCCAATACGCAAACCGCCTCTCCCCGCGCGTTGGCCGAT
TCATTAATGCAGCTGGCACGACAGGTTTCCCGACTGGAAAGCGGGCAGTGAGCGCAACGCAATTAATGTG
AGTTAGCTCACTCATTAGGCACCCCAGGCTTTACACTTTATGCTTCCGGCTCGTATGTTGTGTGGAATTG
TGAGCGGATAACAATTTCACACAGGAAACAGCTATGACCATGATTACGCCAAGCGCGCAATTAACCCTCA
CTAAAGGGAACAAAAGCTGGAGCTGCAAGCTTAATGTAGTCTTATGCAATACTCTTGTAGTCTTGCAACA
TGGTAACGATGAGTTAGCAACATGCCTTACAAGGAGAGAAAAAGCACCGTGCATGCCGATTGGTGGAAGT
AAGGTGGTACGATCGTGCCTTATTAGGAAGGCAACAGACGGGTCTGACATGGATTGGACGAACCACTGAA
TTGCCGCATTGCAGAGATATTGTATTTAAGTGCCTAGCTCGATACATAAACGGGTCTCTCTGGTTAGACC
AGATCTGAGCCTGGGAGCTCTCTGGCTAACTAGGGAACCCACTGCTTAAGCCTCAATAAAGCTTGCCTTG
AGTGCTTCAAGTAGTGTGTGCCCGTCTGTTGTGTGACTCTGGTAACTAGAGATCCCTCAGACCCTTTTAG
TCAGTGTGGAAAATCTCTAGCAGTGGCGCCCGAACAGGGACTTGAAAGCGAAAGGGAAACCAGAGGAGCT
CTCTCGACGCAGGACTCGGCTTGCTGAAGCGCGCACGGCAAGAGGCGAGGGGCGGCGACTGGTGAGTACG
CCAAAAATTTTGACTAGCGGAGGCTAGAAGGAGAGAGATGGGTGCGAGAGCGTCAGTATTAAGCGGGGGA
GAATTAGATCGCGATGGGAAAAAATTCGGTTAAGGCCAGGGGGAAAGAAAAAATATAAATTAAAACATAT
AGTATGGGCAAGCAGGGAGCTAGAACGATTCGCAGTTAATCCTGGCCTGTTAGAAACATCAGAAGGCTGT
AGACAAATACTGGGACAGCTACAACCATCCCTTCAGACAGGATCAGAAGAACTTAGATCATTATATAATA
CAGTAGCAACCCTCTATTGTGTGCATCAAAGGATAGAGATAAAAGACACCAAGGAAGCTTTAGACAAGAT
AGAGGAAGAGCAAAACAAAAGTAAGACCACCGCACAGCAAGCGGCCGCTGATCTTCAGACCTGGAGGAGG
AGATATGAGGGACAATTGGAGAAGTGAATTATATAAATATAAAGTAGTAAAAATTGAACCATTAGGAGTA
GCACCCACCAAGGCAAAGAGAAGAGTGGTGCAGAGAGAAAAAAGAGCAGTGGGAATAGGAGCTTTGTTCC
TTGGGTTCTTGGGAGCAGCAGGAAGCACTATGGGCGCAGCGTCAATGACGCTGACGGTACAGGCCAGACA
ATTATTGTCTGGTATAGTGCAGCAGCAGAACAATTTGCTGAGGGCTATTGAGGCGCAACAGCATCTGTTG
CAACTCACAGTCTGGGGCATCAAGCAGCTCCAGGCAAGAATCCTGGCTGTGGAAAGATACCTAAAGGATC
AACAGCTCCTGGGGATTTGGGGTTGCTCTGGAAAACTCATTTGCACCACTGCTGTGCCTTGGAATGCTAG
TTGGAGTAATAAATCTCTGGAACAGATTTGGAATCACACGACCTGGATGGAGTGGGACAGAGAAATTAAC
AATTACACAAGCTTAATACACTCCTTAATTGAAGAATCGCAAAACCAGCAAGAAAAGAATGAACAAGAAT
TATTGGAATTAGATAAATGGGCAAGTTTGTGGAATTGGTTTAACATAACAAATTGGCTGTGGTATATAAA
ATTATTCATAATGATAGTAGGAGGCTTGGTAGGTTTAAGAATAGTTTTTGCTGTACTTTCTATAGTGAAT
AGAGTTAGGCAGGGATATTCACCATTATCGTTTCAGACCCACCTCCCAACCCCGAGGGGACCCATGCATT
GCATCTCAATTAGTCAGCAACCAGGTGTGGAAAGTCCCCAGGCTCCCCAGCAGGCAGAAGTATGCAAAGC
ATGCGTCTCAATTAGTCAGCAACCATAGTCCCGCCCCTAACTCCGCCCATCCCGCCCCTAACTCCGCCCA
GTTCCGCCCATTCTCCGCCCCATGGCTGACTAATTTTTTTTATTTATGCAGAGGCCGAGGCCGCCTCGGC
CTCTGAGCTATTCCAGAAGTAGTGAGGAGGCTTTTTTGGAGGCCTAGGCTTTTGCAAAAAGCTTTCTAGA
GGTACCACCGGAGCTTACCATGACCGAGTACAAGCCCACGGTGCGCCTCGCCACCCGCGACGACGTCCCC
AGGGCCGTACGCACCCTCGCCGCCGCGTTCGCCGACTACCCCGCCACGCGCCACACCGTCGATCCGGACC
GCCACATCGAGCGGGTCACCGAGCTGCAAGAACTCTTCCTCACGCGCGTCGGGCTCGACATCGGCAAGGT
GTGGGTCGCGGACGACGGCGCCGCCGTGGCGGTCTGGACCACGCCGGAGAGCGTCGAAGCGGGGGCGGTG
TTCGCCGAGATCGGCCCGCGCATGGCCGAGTTGAGCGGTTCCCGGCTGGCCGCGCAGCAACAGATGGAAG
GCCTCCTGGCGCCGCACCGGCCCAAGGAGCCCGCGTGGTTCCTGGCCACCGTCGGCGTCTCGCCCGACCA
CCAGGGCAAGGGTCTGGGCAGCGCCGTCGTGCTCCCCGGAGTGGAGGCGGCCGAGCGCGCCGGGGTGCCC
GCCTTCCTGGAGACCTCCGCGCCCCGCAACCTCCCCTTCTACGAGCGGCTCGGCTTCACCGTCACCGCCG
ACGTCGAGGTGCCCGAAGGACCGCGCACCTGGTGCATGACCCGCAAGCCCGGTGCCAGTTAACGAATTCT
AGATCTTGAGACAAATGGCAGTATTCATCCACAATTTTAAAAGAAAAGGGGGGATTGGGGGGTACAGTGC
AGGGGAAAGAATAGTAGACATAATAGCAACAGACATACAAACTAAAGAATTACAAAAACAAATTACAAAA
ATTCAAAATTTTCGGGTTTATTACAGGGACAGCAGAGATCCACTTTGGCGCCGGCTCGAGGCCTGCAGGT
GCAAAGATGGATAAAGTTTTAAACAGAGAGGAATCTTTGCAGCTAATGGACCTTCTAGGTCTTGAAAGGA
GTGGGAATT
Features (pLannotate 1.2.2; 31 found; start..end, strand, type, name):
      1..1179    +  promoter       EF-1α promoter: strong constitutive promoter for human elongation factor EF-1α
   1196..2926    +  CDS            FOXP1 (fragment): FOXP1_HUMAN - Experimental evidence at protein level: Swiss-Prot protein existence level 1. [Isoform 8]: Involved in transcriptional regulation in embryonic stem cells (ESCs). Stimulates expression of transcription factors that are required for pluripotency and decreases expression of differentiation-associated genes. Has distinct DNA-binding specifities as compared to the canonical form and preferentially binds DNA with the sequence 5'-CGATACAA-3' (or closely related sequences) (PubMed:21924763). Promotes ESC self-renewal and pluripotency (By similarity). From Homo sapiens (Human).
   2942..2995    +  promoter       U6 promoter (fragment): RNA polymerase III promoter for human U6 snRNA
   3037..3625    +  misc_feature   WPRE: woodchuck hepatitis virus posttranscriptional regulatory element
   3676..3695    +  misc_feature   cPPT/CTS (fragment): central polypurine tract and central termination sequence of HIV-1
   3697..3930    +  LTR            3' LTR (ΔU3): self-inactivating 3' long terminal repeat (LTR) from HIV-1
   4008..4129    +  polyA_signal   SV40 poly(A) signal: SV40 polyadenylation signal
   4169..4304    +  rep_origin     SV40 ori: SV40 origin of replication
   4325..4343    -  promoter       T7 promoter: promoter for bacteriophage T7 RNA polymerase
   4351..4506    +  CDS            lacZα (fragment): LacZα fragment of β-galactosidase; lacZ fragment
   4511..4939    +  rep_origin     f1 ori (sequence partly withheld): f1 bacteriophage origin of replication; arrow indicates direction of (+) strand synthesis
   4992..5096    +  promoter       AmpR promoter: bla
   5097..5957    +  CDS            AmpR: β-lactamase; bla; confers resistance to ampicillin, carbenicillin, and related antibiotics
   6128..6716    +  rep_origin     ori: high-copy-number ColE1/pMB1/pBR322/pUC origin of replication
   6899..6991    +  CDS            lacI (fragment): lac repressor; lacI; The lac repressor binds to the lac operator to inhibit transcription in E. coli. This inhibition can be relieved by adding lactose or isopropyl-β-D-thiogalactopyranoside (IPTG).
   7004..7025    +  protein_bind   CAP binding site: CAP binding activates transcription in the presence of cAMP. E. coli catabolite activator protein
   7040..7070    +  promoter       lac promoter: promoter for the E. coli lac operon
   7078..7094    +  protein_bind   lac operator: The lac repressor binds to the lac operator to inhibit transcription in E. coli. This inhibition can be relieved by adding lactose or isopropyl-β-D-thiogalactopyranoside (IPTG). lac repressor encoded by lacI
   7139..7157    +  promoter       T3 promoter: promoter for bacteriophage T3 RNA polymerase
   7185..7411    +  promoter       RSV promoter: Rous sarcoma virus enhancer/promoter
   7412..7592    +  LTR            5' LTR (truncated): truncated 5' long terminal repeat (LTR) from HIV-1
   7639..7764    +  misc_feature   HIV-1 Ψ: packaging signal of human immunodeficiency virus type 1
   7748..8111    +  CDS            HIV-1 gag (fragment): gag protein from human immunodeficiency virus 1; gag
   8257..8490    +  misc_feature   RRE: The Rev response element (RRE) of HIV-1 allows for Rev-dependent mRNA export from the nucleus to the cytoplasm.
   8867..8893    +  CDS            Rev (fragment): human immunodeficiency virus 1 (HIV-1) Rev protein; rev; enhances nuclear export of unspliced and incompletely spliced viral mRNAs
   8900..8923    +  promoter       SV40 promoter (fragment): SV40 early promoter
   8924..8995    +  promoter       SV40 promoter (fragment): SV40 enhancer and early promoter
   9019..9154    +  rep_origin     SV40 ori: SV40 origin of replication
   9200..9796    +  CDS            PuroR (fragment): puromycin N-acetyltransferase; pac from Streptomyces; confers resistance to puromycin
   9845..9962    +  misc_feature   cPPT/CTS: central polypurine tract and central termination sequence of HIV-1
  10027..10093   +  CDS            small t antigen (fragment): SV40 (simian virus 40) small t antigen
