[The description below was written by a language model from this plasmid's Addgene catalogue record and pLannotate feature annotations shown in this document.]
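Description:
TFORF0213 is a lentiviral mammalian expression plasmid built on the pLX_TRC317 backbone and carrying a human FOXP1 open reading frame. It belongs to a barcoded transcription factor ORF collection, in which each ORF is paired with a unique 24-bp barcode so that the factor can be identified in pooled overexpression screens. In bacteria the plasmid replicates from a high-copy ColE1/pUC-type origin and is selected with ampicillin through the β-lactamase gene. An f1 origin and remnants of a lac/T7/T3 cloning region are also annotated in the backbone.

The viral portion has a third-generation, self-inactivating layout. An RSV promoter fused to a truncated HIV-1 5' LTR drives genomic RNA production in packaging cells, followed by the Ψ packaging signal with a partial gag sequence and the Rev response element for Rev-dependent nuclear export. Next comes an SV40 early promoter/origin region driving puromycin N-acetyltransferase for selection of transduced cells, then the cPPT/CTS element. The EF-1α promoter provides strong constitutive expression of the synthesized FOXP1 ORF, which the annotation matches as a fragment of human FOXP1; the depositor lists the corresponding transcript accessions. Downstream, a WPRE enhances transcript expression, and the ΔU3 3' LTR prevents LTR-driven transcription after integration. A short U6 promoter-like fragment lies between the ORF and the WPRE. The barcode itself is not annotated in the feature table, so its exact position is not stated.

The construct is used to make lentivirus for stable FOXP1 overexpression, for example in pooled or arrayed directed-differentiation screens. The depositor notes that the plasmid may be prone to recombination.
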