Addgene plasmid #142485: TFORF0213
Purpose: Lentiviral vector for overexpressing transcription factor ORFs with unique 24-bp barcodes. Barcodes facilitate identification of transcription factors in pooled screens.
Depositing lab: Feng Zhang. Depositing organization: Broad Institute. Publication: A transcription factor atlas of directed differentiation. Joung J, Ma S, Tay T, Geiger-Schuller KR, Kirchgatterer PC, Verdine VK, Guo B, Arias-Garcia MA, Allen WE, Singh A, Kuksenko O, Abudayyeh OO, Gootenberg JS, Fu Z, Macrae RK, Buenrostro JD, Regev A, Zhang F. Cell. 2023 Jan 5;186(1):209-229.e26. doi: 10.1016/j.cell.2022.11.026. PubMed 36608654.
Backbone
  Vector backbone: pLX_TRC317
  Backbone manufacturer: Broad Institute Genetic Perturbation Platform
  Backbone size w/o insert (bp): 8264
  Vector type: Mammalian Expression, Lentiviral
  Selectable markers: Puromycin
Growth in bacteria
  Bacterial resistance: Ampicillin, 100 μg/mL
  Growth temperature: 37°C
  Growth strain: DH5alpha
  Copy number: High Copy
Gene/Insert
  Gene/Insert name: FOXP1
  Species: H. sapiens (human)
  Insert size (bp): 1835
  Entrez Gene: FOXP1 (a.k.a. 12CC4, HSPC215, MFH, QRF1, hFKH1B)
  Promoter: EF1a
  Cloning method: Unknown
  Sequencing primers: 5′ GGGTGGAGACTGAAGTTAGGCCAG; 3′ CACATAGCGTAAAAGGAGCAACATAG
Terms and licenses: Academic/Nonprofit Terms; Industry Terms: Not Available to Industry
Depositor comments: NM_001244813,XM_011533588,ENST00000614176 . The transcription factor ORF portion of this plasmid was synthesized by Genewiz. Please test multiple small colonies in case of plasmid recombination. To make this collection available in a timely manner, a portion of this collection was not fully sequenced by Addgene. If an Addgene verified full plasmid sequence is not available, please contact us prior to placing an order to request the full sequence.
How to cite: TFORF0213 was a gift from Feng Zhang (Addgene plasmid # 142485 ; http://n2t.net/addgene:142485 ; RRID:Addgene_142485)
