>Addgene plasmid #142485 | TFORF0213 | depositor partial sequence | sequence record 279593 | Insert
ACCGCCACCATGATGACACCTCAAGTTATCACTCCCCAGCAAATGCAGCAGATCCTCCAGCAACAAGTGC
TGAGCCCTCAGCAGCTCCAGGTTCTCCTCCAGCAGCAGCAGGCCCTCATGCTTCAACAGCAGCAGCTTCA
AGAGTTTTATAAAAAACAACAGGAACAGTTGCAGCTTCAACTTTTACAACAACAACATGCTGGAAAACAG
CCTAAAGAGCAACAGCAGGTGGCTACCCAGCAGTTGGCTTTTCAGCAGCAGCTTTTACAGATGCAGCAGT
TACAGCAGCAGCACCTCCTGTCTTTGCAGCGCCAAGGCCTTCTGACAATTCAGCCCGGGCAGCCTGCCCT
TCCCCTTCAACCTCTTGCTCAAGGCATGATTCCAACAGAACTGCAGCAGCTCTGGAAAGAAGTGACAAGT
GCTCATACTGCAGAAGAAACCACAGGCAACAATCACAGCAGTTTGGATCTGACCACGACATGTGTCTCCT
CCTCTGCACCTTCCAAGACCTCCTTAATAATGAACCCACATGCCTCTACCAATGGACAGCTCTCAGTCCA
CACTCCCAAAAGGGAAAGTTTGTCCCATGAGGAGCACCCCCATAGCCATCCTCTCTATGGACATGGTGTA
TGCAAGTGGCCAGGCTGTGAAGCAGTGTGCGAAGATTTCCAATCATTTCTAAAACATCTCAACAGTGAGC
ATGCGCTGGACGATAGAAGTACAGCCCAATGTAGAGTACAAATGCAGGTTGTACAGCAGTTAGAGCTACA
GCTTGCAAAAGACAAAGAACGCCTGCAAGCCATGATGACCCACCTGCATGTGAAGTCTACAGAACCCAAA
GCCGCCCCTCAGCCCTTGAATCTGGTATCAAGTGTCACTCTCTCCAAGTCCGCATCGGAGGCTTCTCCAC
AGAGCTTACCTCATACTCCAACGACCCCAACCGCCCCCCTGACTCCCGTCACCCAAGGCCCCTCTGTCAT
CACAACCACCAGCATGCACACGGTGGGACCCATCCGCAGGCGGTACTCAGACAAATACAACGTGCCCATT
TCGTCAGCAGATATTGCGCAGAACCAAGAATTTTATAAGAACGCAGAAGTTAGACCACCATTTACATATG
CATCTTTAATTAGGCAGGCCATTCTCGAATCTCCAGAAAAGCAGCTAACACTAAATGAGATCTATAACTG
GTTCACACGAATGTTTGCTTACTTCCGACGCAACGCGGCCACGTGGAAGAATGCAGTGCGTCATAATCTT
AGTCTTCACAAGTGTTTTGTGCGAGTAGAAAACGTTAAAGGGGCAGTATGGACAGTGGATGAAGTAGAAT
TCCAAAAACGAAGGCCACAAAAGATCAGTGGTAACCCTTCCCTTATTAAAAACATGCAGAGCAGCCACGC
CTACTGCACACCTCTCAATGCAGCTTTACAGGCTTCAATGGCTGAGAATAGTATACCTCTATACACTACC
GCTTCCATGGGAAATCCCACTCTGGGCAACTTAGCCAGCGCAATACGGGAAGAGCTGAACGGGGCAATGG
AGCATACCAACAGCAACGAGAGTGACAGCAGTCCAGGCAGATCTCCTATGCAAGCCGTGCATCCTGTACA
CGTCAAAGAAGAGCCCCTCGATCCAGAGGAAGCTGAAGGGCCCCTGTCCTTAGTGACAACAGCCAACCAC
AGTCCAGATTTTGACCATGACAGAGATTACGAAGATGAACCAGTAAACGAGGACATGGAGTAGTAATGAA
CTAGTCCGTAACTTGAAAGTATTTCGATTTCTTGGCTTTATATATCTTGTGGAAAGGACGATTGGTCCTA
TCTTATGACGTTACG
