>Addgene plasmid #142485 | TFORF0213 | depositor partial sequence | sequence record 279594 | Barcode
TTGGTCCTATCTTATGACGTTACG
